>Addgene plasmid #169566 | pTS2365-Tier1-PhCMV-TetR | addgene full sequence | sequence record 365223 | Addgene NGS Result
ATAGGGGTTCCGCGCACATTTCCCCGAAAAGTGCCACCTGACGTCGACGGATCGGGAGATCTCCACGCGT
GGTACCCTCGAGTTGACATTGATTATTGAGTAGTTATTAATAGTAATCAATTACGGGGTCATTAGTTCAT
AGCCCATATATGGAGTTCCGCGTTACATAACTTACGGTAAATGGCCCGCCTGGCTGACCGCCCAACGACC
CCCGCCCATTGACGTCAATAATGACGTATGTTCCCATAGTAACGCCAATAGGGACTTTCCATTGACGTCA
ATGGGTGGAGTATTTACGGTAAACTGCCCACTTGGCAGTACATCAAGTGTATCATATGCCAAGTACGCCC
CCTATTGACGTCAATGACGGTAAATGGCCCGCCTGGCATTATGCCCAGTACATGACCTTATGGGACTTTC
CTACTTGGCAGTACATCTACGTATTAGTCATCGCTATTACCATGGTGATGCGGTTTTGGCAGTACATCAA
TGGGCGTGGATAGCGGTTTGACTCACGGGGATTTCCAAGTCTCCACCCCATTGACGTCAATGGGAGTTTG
TTTTGGCACCAAAATCAACGGGACTTTCCAAAATGTCGTAACAACTCCGCCCCATTGACGCAAATGGGCG
GTAGGCGTGTACGGTGGGAGGTCTATATAAGCAGAGCTCTCTGGCTAACTAGAGAACCCACTGCTTACTG
GCTTATCGAAATTAATACGACTCACTATAGGGAGACCCAAGCTGTTCGAAGCGGAATTCACCATGACTAG
TGGTGGTTCTGGTTCCAGATTAGATAAAAGTAAAGTGATTAACAGCGCATTAGAGCTGCTTAATGAGGTC
GGAATCGAAGGTTTAACAACCCGTAAACTCGCCCAGAAGCTAGGTGTAGAGCAGCCTACATTGTATTGGC
ATGTAAAAAATAAGCGGGCTTTGCTCGACGCCTTAGCCATTGAGATGTTAGATAGGCACCATACTCACTT
TTGCCCTTTAGAAGGGGAAAGCTGGCAAGATTTTTTACGTAATAACGCTAAAAGTTTTAGATGTGCTTTA
CTAAGTCATCGCGATGGAGCAAAAGTACATTTAGGTACACGGCCTACAGAAAAACAGTATGAAACTCTCG
AAAATCAATTAGCCTTTTTATGCCAACAAGGTTTTTCACTAGAGAATGCATTATATGCACTCAGCGCTGT
GGGGCATTTTACTTTAGGTTGCGTATTGGAAGATCAAGAGCATCAAGTCGCTAAAGAAGAAAGGGAAACA
CCTACTACTGATAGTATGCCGCCATTATTACGACAAGCTATCGAATTATTTGATCACCAAGGTGCAGAGC
CAGCCTTCTTATTCGGCCTTGAATTGATCATATGCGGATTAGAAAAACAACTTAAATGTGAAAGTGGGTC
CGCTAGCGGATCCACCGGTGTCTAGAAAGCTTTGAGGCCGGCCTGCAGGGATCAGCCTCGACTGTGCCTT
CTAGTTGCCAGCCATCTGTTGTTTGCCCCTCCCCCGTGCCTTCCTTGACCCTGGAAGGTGCCACTCCCAC
TGTCCTTTCCTAATAAAATGAGGAAATTGCATCGCATTGTCTGAGTAGGTGTCATTCTATTCTGGGGGGT
GGGGTGGGGCAGGACAGCAAGGGGGAGGATTGGGAAGACAATAGCAGGCATGCTGGGGATGCGGTGGGCT
CTATGGCTTCTGAGGCGGAAAGAACCAGCTGGGGCTCTAGGGGGTATCCCC
[124 nt withheld, positions 1732-1855]
C
[91 nt withheld, positions 1857-1947]
A
[49 nt withheld, positions 1949-1997]
CCTTTGACGTTGGAGTCCACGTTCTTT
[37 nt withheld, positions 2025-2061]
ACCCTATCTCGGTCTATTCTTTTGATTTATAAGGGATTTTGCCGATTTCGGCCTATTGGTTAAAAAATGA
GCTGATTTAACAAAAATTTAACGCGAATTAATTCTGTGGAATGTGTGTCAGTTAGGGTGTGGAAAGTCCC
CAGGCTCCCCAGCAGGCAGAAGTATGCAAAGCATGCATCTCAATTAGTCAGCAACCAGGTGTGGAAAGTC
CCCAGGCTCCCCAGCAGGCAGAAGTATGCAAAGCATGCATCTCAATTAGTCAGCAACCATAGTCCCGCCC
CTAACTCCGCCCATCCCGCCCCTAACTCCGCCCAGTTCCGCCCATTCTCCGCCCCATGGCTGACTAATTT
TTTTTATTTATGCAGAGGCCGAGGCCGCCTCTGCCTCTGAGCTATTCCAGAAGTAGTGAGGAGGCTTTTT
TGGAGGCCTAGGCTTTTGCAAAAAGCTCCCGGGAGCTTGTATATCCATTTTCGGATCTGATCAAGAGACA
GGATGAGGATCGTTTCGCATGATTGAACAAGATGGATTGCACGCAGGTTCTCCGGCCGCTTGGGTGGAGA
GGCTATTCGGCTATGACTGGGCACAACAGACAATCGGCTGCTCTGATGCCGCCGTGTTCCGGCTGTCAGC
GCAGGGGCGCCCGGTTCTTTTTGTCAAGACCGACCTGTCCGGTGCCCTGAATGAACTGCAGGACGAGGCA
GCGCGGCTATCGTGGCTGGCCACGACGGGCGTTCCTTGCGCAGCTGTGCTCGACGTTGTCACTGAAGCGG
GAAGGGACTGGCTGCTATTGGGCGAAGTGCCGGGGCAGGATCTCCTGTCATCTCACCTTGCTCCTGCCGA
GAAAGTATCCATCATGGCTGATGCAATGCGGCGGCTGCATACGCTTGATCCGGCTACCTGCCCATTCGAC
CACCAAGCGAAACATCGCATCGAGCGAGCACGTACTCGGATGGAAGCCGGTCTTGTCGATCAGGATGATC
TGGACGAAGAGCATCAGGGGCTCGCGCCAGCCGAACTGTTCGCCAGGCTCAAGGCGCGCATGCCCGACGG
CGAGGATCTCGTCGTGACCCATGGCGATGCCTGCTTGCCGAATATCATGGTGGAAAATGGCCGCTTTTCT
GGATTCATCGACTGTGGCCGGCTGGGTGTGGCGGACCGCTATCAGGACATAGCGTTGGCTACCCGTGATA
TTGCTGAAGAGCTTGGCGGCGAATGGGCTGACCGCTTCCTCGTGCTTTACGGTATCGCCGCTCCCGATTC
GCAGCGCATCGCCTTCTATCGCCTTCTTGACGAGTTCTTCTGAGCGGGACTCTGGGGTTCGAAATGACCG
ACCAAGCGACGCCCAACCTGCCATCACGAGATTTCGATTCCACCGCCGCCTTCTATGAAAGGTTGGGCTT
CGGAATCGTTTTCCGGGACGCCGGCTGGATGATCCTCCAGCGCGGGGATCTCATGCTGGAGTTCTTCGCC
CACCCCAACTTGTTTATTGCAGCTTATAATGGTTACAAATAAAGCAATAGCATCACAAATTTCACAAATA
AAGCATTTTTTTCACTGCATTCTAGTTGTGGTTTGTCCAAACTCATCAATGTATCTTATCATGTCTGTAT
ACCGTCGACCTCTAGCTAGAGCTTGGCGTAATCATGGTCATAGCTGTTTCCTGTGTGAAATTGTTATCCG
CTCACAATTCCACACAACATACGAGCCGGAAGCATAAAGTGTAAAGCCTGGGGTGCCTAATGAGTGAGCT
AACTCACATTAATTGCGTTGCGCTCACTGCCCGCTTTCCAGTCGGGAAACCTGTCGTGCCAGCTGCATTA
ATGAATCGGCCAACGCGCGGGGAGAGGCGGTTTGCGTATTGGGCGCTCTTCCGCTTCCTCGCTCACTGAC
TCGCTGCGCTCGGTCGTTCGGCTGCGGCGAGCGGTATCAGCTCACTCAAAGGCGGTAATACGGTTATCCA
CAGAATCAGGGGATAACGCAGGAAAGAACATGTGAGCAAAAGGCCAGCAAAAGGCCAGGAACCGTAAAAA
GGCCGCGTTGCTGGCGTTTTTCCATAGGCTCCGCCCCCCTGACGAGCATCACAAAAATCGACGCTCAAGT
CAGAGGTGGCGAAACCCGACAGGACTATAAAGATACCAGGCGTTTCCCCCTGGAAGCTCCCTCGTGCGCT
CTCCTGTTCCGACCCTGCCGCTTACCGGATACCTGTCCGCCTTTCTCCCTTCGGGAAGCGTGGCGCTTTC
TCATAGCTCACGCTGTAGGTATCTCAGTTCGGTGTAGGTCGTTCGCTCCAAGCTGGGCTGTGTGCACGAA
CCCCCCGTTCAGCCCGACCGCTGCGCCTTATCCGGTAACTATCGTCTTGAGTCCAACCCGGTAAGACACG
ACTTATCGCCACTGGCAGCAGCCACTGGTAACAGGATTAGCAGAGCGAGGTATGTAGGCGGTGCTACAGA
GTTCTTGAAGTGGTGGCCTAACTACGGCTACACTAGAAGAACAGTATTTGGTATCTGCGCTCTGCTGAAG
CCAGTTACCTTCGGAAAAAGAGTTGGTAGCTCTTGATCCGGCAAACAAACCACCGCTGGTAGCGGTGGTT
TTTTTGTTTGCAAGCAGCAGATTACGCGCAGAAAAAAAGGATCTCAAGAAGATCCTTTGATCTTTTCTAC
GGGGTCTGACGCTCAGTGGAACGAAAACTCACGTTAAGGGATTTTGGTCATGAGATTATCAAAAAGGATC
TTCACCTAGATCCTTTTAAATTAAAAATGAAGTTTTAAATCAATCTAAAGTATATATGAGTAAACTTGGT
CTGACAGTTACCAATGCTTAATCAGTGAGGCACCTATCTCAGCGATCTGTCTATTTCGTTCATCCATAGT
TGCCTGACTCCCCGTCGTGTAGATAACTACGATACGGGAGGGCTTACCATCTGGCCCCAGTGCTGCAATG
ATACCGCGAGACCCACGCTCACCGGCTCCAGATTTATCAGCAATAAACCAGCCAGCCGGAAGGGCCGAGC
GCAGAAGTGGTCCTGCAACTTTATCCGCCTCCATCCAGTCTATTAATTGTTGCCGGGAAGCTAGAGTAAG
TAGTTCGCCAGTTAATAGTTTGCGCAACGTTGTTGCCATTGCTACAGGCATCGTGGTGTCACGCTCGTCG
TTTGGTATGGCTTCATTCAGCTCCGGTTCCCAACGATCAAGGCGAGTTACATGATCCCCCATGTTGTGCA
AAAAAGCGGTTAGCTCCTTCGGTCCTCCGATCGTTGTCAGAAGTAAGTTGGCCGCAGTGTTATCACTCAT
GGTTATGGCAGCACTGCATAATTCTCTTACTGTCATGCCATCCGTAAGATGCTTTTCTGTGACTGGTGAG
TACTCAACCAAGTCATTCTGAGAATAGTGTATGCGGCGACCGAGTTGCTCTTGCCCGGCGTCAATACGGG
ATAATACCGCGCCACATAGCAGAACTTTAAAAGTGCTCATCATTGGAAAACGTTCTTCGGGGCGAAAACT
CTCAAGGATCTTACCGCTGTTGAGATCCAGTTCGATGTAACCCACTCGTGCACCCAACTGATCTTCAGCA
TCTTTTACTTTCACCAGCGTTTCTGGGTGAGCAAAAACAGGAAGGCAAAATGCCGCAAAAAAGGGAATAA
GGGCGACACGGAAATGTTGAATACTCATACTCTTCCTTTTTCAATATTATTGAAGCATTTATCAGGGTTA
TTGTCTCATGAGCGGATACATATTTGAATGTATTTAGAAAAATAAACAA
Features (pLannotate 1.2.2; 19 found; start..end, strand, type, name):
    161..464     +  enhancer       CMV enhancer: human cytomegalovirus immediate early enhancer
    465..668     +  promoter       CMV promoter: human cytomegalovirus (CMV) immediate early promoter
    664..697     +  LTR            5' LTR (truncated) (fragment): truncated 5' long terminal repeat (LTR) from HIV-1
    713..731     +  promoter       T7 promoter: promoter for bacteriophage T7 RNA polymerase
    787..1400    +  CDS            TetR (fragment): tetracycline repressor TetR; tetR from transposon Tn10; TetR binds to the tetracycline operator tetO to inhibit transcription. This inhibition can be relieved by adding tetracycline or doxycycline.
   1462..1686    +  polyA_signal   bGH poly(A) signal: bovine growth hormone polyadenylation signal
   1690..1711    +  promoter       SV40 promoter (fragment): SV40 enhancer and early promoter
   1732..2160    +  rep_origin     f1 ori (sequence partly withheld): f1 bacteriophage origin of replication; arrow indicates direction of (+) strand synthesis
   2174..2503    +  promoter       SV40 promoter: SV40 enhancer and early promoter
   2570..3361    +  CDS            neo: KKA2_KLEPN - Also known as kan, nptII. Experimental evidence at protein level: Swiss-Prot protein existence level 1. Resistance to kanamycin, neomycin, paromomycin, ribostamycin, butirosin and gentamicin B. From Klebsiella pneumoniae.
   3385..3543    +  CDS            ble (fragment): BLE_KLEPN - Experimental evidence at protein level: Swiss-Prot protein existence level 1. Binding protein with a strong affinity to the bleomycin family of antibiotics. Binds to CL990; an antimitotic-antibiotic compound. From Klebsiella pneumoniae.
   3538..3659    +  polyA_signal   SV40 poly(A) signal: SV40 polyadenylation signal
   3732..3748    -  protein_bind   lac operator: The lac repressor binds to the lac operator to inhibit transcription in E. coli. This inhibition can be relieved by adding lactose or isopropyl-β-D-thiogalactopyranoside (IPTG). lac repressor encoded by lacI
   3756..3786    -  promoter       lac promoter: promoter for the E. coli lac operon
   3801..3822    -  protein_bind   CAP binding site: CAP binding activates transcription in the presence of cAMP. E. coli catabolite activator protein
   3835..3927    -  CDS            lacI (fragment): lac repressor; lacI; The lac repressor binds to the lac operator to inhibit transcription in E. coli. This inhibition can be relieved by adding lactose or isopropyl-β-D-thiogalactopyranoside (IPTG).
   4110..4698    -  rep_origin     ori: high-copy-number ColE1/pMB1/pBR322/pUC origin of replication
   4869..5729    -  CDS            AmpR: β-lactamase; bla; confers resistance to ampicillin, carbenicillin, and related antibiotics
   5730..14      -  promoter       AmpR promoter (across the origin): bla
