[The description below was written by a language model from this plasmid's Addgene catalogue record and pLannotate feature annotations shown in this document.]
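Description:
pTS2365-Tier1-PhCMV-TetR is a mammalian expression plasmid of about 5.8 kb built on pMM1, a pcDNA3.1-derived backbone. It serves as a "Tier-1" (single transcription unit) module in a modular plasmid architecture for mammalian synthetic biology. It is propagated in E. coli as a high-copy plasmid through a ColE1/pUC-type origin, with selection by the β-lactamase (AmpR) gene. An f1 phage origin is also present. For selection in mammalian cells, an SV40 enhancer/early promoter drives a neomycin phosphotransferase gene terminated by an SV40 poly(A) signal, which confers G418 resistance. The annotation also picks up short fragments of ble, lacI, an HIV-1 LTR and a second SV40 promoter, along with lac promoter/operator elements. These appear to be backbone remnants or partial matches rather than functional parts of the design.

The payload is one expression cassette, PhCMV-TetR-pA. The human cytomegalovirus immediate-early enhancer and promoter drive constitutive transcription of the class B tetracycline repressor from transposon Tn10, and the bovine growth hormone polyadenylation signal terminates the transcript. A T7 promoter lies between the CMV promoter and the coding sequence, as is usual in pcDNA3.1-type vectors. The feature table marks the TetR open reading frame as a fragment, so the annotated match does not span the entire reference sequence. No fusion partner or tag is recorded. TetR binds tetO operator sites and blocks transcription from promoters that carry them, and tetracycline or doxycycline relieves this repression. The plasmid therefore supplies the regulator component for tetracycline-responsive gene switches and synthetic circuits in transfected mammalian cells, either transiently or after G418 selection for stable lines.
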