Addgene plasmid #169566: pTS2365-Tier1-PhCMV-TetR
Purpose: Tier-1 vector encoding PhCMV-driven tetracycline dependent regulator protein TetR (PhCMV-TetR-pA).
Depositing lab: Martin Fussenegger. Depositing organization: ETH Zurich (Swiss Federal Institute of Technology). Publication: A versatile plasmid architecture for mammalian synthetic biology (VAMSyB). Haellman V, Strittmatter T, Bertschi A, Stucheli P, Fussenegger M. Metab Eng. 2021 Jul;66:41-50. doi: 10.1016/j.ymben.2021.04.003. Epub 2021 Apr 18. PubMed 33857582.
Backbone
  Vector backbone: pMM1 (pcDNA3.1-based)
  Backbone size w/o insert (bp): 4435
  Vector type: Mammalian Expression
  Selectable markers: Neomycin (select with G418)
Growth in bacteria
  Bacterial resistance: Ampicillin, 100 μg/mL
  Growth temperature: 37°C
  Growth strain: DH5alpha
  Copy number: High Copy
Gene/Insert
  Gene/Insert name: PCMV-driven tetracycline repressor protein class B from transposon Tn10 (alt name: PCMV-TetR)
  Species: E. coli
  Promoter: PhCMV
  Cloning method: Restriction Enzyme; 5′ cloning site Unknown (unknown if destroyed)
  Sequencing primers: 5′ AmpStart; 3′ BGH-rev
Terms and licenses: Academic/Nonprofit Terms; Industry Terms: Not Available to Industry
How to cite: pTS2365-Tier1-PhCMV-TetR was a gift from Martin Fussenegger (Addgene plasmid # 169566 ; http://n2t.net/addgene:169566 ; RRID:Addgene_169566)
